Addgene plasmid #74679: pBM3R1-B2
Purpose: BM3R1-B2 gate
Depositing lab: Christopher Voigt. Depositing organization: Massachusetts Institute of Technology. Publication: Genetic circuit design automation. Nielsen AA, Der BS, Shin J, Vaidyanathan P, Paralanov V, Strychalski EA, Ross D, Densmore D, Voigt CA. Science. 2016 Apr 1;352(6281):aac7341. doi: 10.1126/science.aac7341. PubMed 27034378.
Backbone
  Vector backbone: pAN801
  Backbone manufacturer: Alec Nielsen
  Backbone size w/o insert (bp): 3930
  Total vector size (bp): 5705
  Vector type: Bacterial Expression
Growth in bacteria
  Bacterial resistance: Kanamycin, 50 μg/mL
  Growth temperature: 37°C
  Growth strain: DH5alpha
  Copy number: Low Copy
Gene/Insert
  Gene/Insert name: PTac-RBSB2-BM3R1-PBM3R1-YFP
  Species: E. coli
  Insert size (bp): 1775
Terms and licenses: Academic/Nonprofit Terms; Industry Terms: Not Available to Industry
How to cite: pBM3R1-B2 was a gift from Christopher Voigt (Addgene plasmid # 74679 ; http://n2t.net/addgene:74679 ; RRID:Addgene_74679)
