[The description below was written by a language model from this plasmid's Addgene catalogue record and pLannotate feature annotations shown in this document.]
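Description:
pBM3R1-B2 is a 5.7 kb bacterial expression plasmid built on the pAN801 backbone and carrying a single repressor-based genetic logic gate, "BM3R1-B2", for use in E. coli. It replicates from a p15A origin (the record lists it as low copy; p15A is compatible with ColE1-type plasmids) and is selected with kanamycin through an aph(3')-Ia KanR gene. The short RSF ori, bom, tet promoter and TcR hits in the annotation are only fragments, likely residual or partial sequence matches rather than functional elements.

The 1,775 bp insert is described as PTac-RBSB2-BM3R1-PBM3R1-YFP. A tac promoter followed by a symmetric lac operator drives the bm3R1 coding sequence, a transcriptional repressor from Bacillus megaterium, translated from the ribosome binding site variant designated B2. Downstream, the catalogue name places the BM3R1-repressible promoter PBM3R1 (not picked up by the automated annotation) ahead of a yellow fluorescent protein reporter, annotated as EYFP. A hammerhead ribozyme derived from the tobacco ringspot virus satellite RNA lies just upstream of the YFP gene; such ribozymes are used as insulators that cleave the 5' leader so that reporter expression is less dependent on promoter context. The plasmid also carries lacI under its own promoter, followed by tetR, supplying the sensor repressors.

With LacI holding the tac promoter off, IPTG induces BM3R1, which in turn represses PBM3R1 and lowers YFP output, so the construct behaves as an inverter (NOT gate). This layout fits measuring the gate's input-output response by fluorescence, consistent with its origin in work on automated genetic circuit design.
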