Features (pLannotate 1.2.2; 15 found; start..end, strand, type, name):
      1..23      -  rep_origin     RSF ori (fragment): Plasmids containing the RSF 1030 origin of replication can be propagated in E. coli cells that contain additional plasmids with compatible origins.
     40..66      +  misc_feature   bom (fragment): basis of mobility region from pBR322
    165..220     -  rep_origin     RSF ori (fragment): Plasmids containing the RSF 1030 origin of replication can be propagated in E. coli cells that contain additional plasmids with compatible origins.
    308..852     -  rep_origin     p15A ori: Plasmids containing the medium-copy-number p15A origin of replication can be propagated in E. coli cells that contain a second plasmid with the ColE1 origin.
    941..1756    -  CDS            KanR: aminoglycoside phosphotransferase; aph(3')-Ia; confers resistance to kanamycin in bacteria or G418 (Geneticin®) in eukaryotes
   1878..1906    +  promoter       tac promoter: strong E. coli promoter; hybrid between the trp and lac UV5 promoters
   1912..1931    +  protein_bind   lac operator (symmetric): The lac repressor binds to the lac operator to inhibit transcription in E. coli. This inhibition can be relieved by adding lactose or isopropyl-β-D-thiogalactopyranoside (IPTG). The symmetric lac operator was optimized for tight binding of lac repressor. lac repressor encoded by lacI
   2048..2623    +  CDS            bm3R1: BM3R1_BACME - Experimental evidence at protein level: Swiss-Prot protein existence level 1. Negatively controls the expression of the cytochrome p450BM-3 gene at the transcriptional level. From Bacillus megaterium.
   2756..2805    +  misc_RNA       sTRSV HHRz: hammerhead ribozyme from the tobacco ringspot virus satellite RNA (Khvorova et al., 2003)
   2855..3574    +  CDS            EYFP: enhanced YFP mammalian codon-optimized
   3648..3721    +  promoter       lacI promoter (fragment): lacI
   3722..4801    +  CDS            lacI: LACI_ECOLI - Experimental evidence at protein level: Swiss-Prot protein existence level 1. Repressor of the lactose operon. Binds allolactose as an inducer. From Escherichia coli (strain K12).
   4823..5443    +  CDS            tetR: TETR2_ECOLX - Experimental evidence at protein level: Swiss-Prot protein existence level 1. TetR is the repressor of the tetracycline resistance element; its N-terminal region forms a helix-turn-helix structure and binds DNA. Binding of tetracycline to TetR reduces the repressor affinity for the tetracycline resistance gene (tetA) promoter operator sites. From Escherichia coli.
   5539..5557    -  promoter       tet promoter (fragment): E. coli promoter for tetracycline efflux protein gene
   5567..5687    +  CDS            TcR (fragment): tetracycline efflux protein; tet; confers resistance to tetracycline
>Addgene plasmid #74679 | pBM3R1-B2 | depositor full sequence | sequence record 141103 | pBM3R1-B2
GCTTCCTCGCTCACTGACTCGCTGCACGAGGCAGACCTCAGCGCTAGCGGAGTGTATACTGGCTTACTAT
GTTGGCACTGATGAGGGTGTCAGTGAAGTGCTTCATGTGGCAGGAGAAAAAAGGCTGCACCGGTGCGTCA
GCAGAATATGTGATACAGGATATATTCCGCTTCCTCGCTCACTGACTCGCTACGCTCGGTCGTTCGACTG
CGGCGAGCGGAAATGGCTTACGAACGGGGCGGAGATTTCCTGGAAGATGCCAGGAAGATACTTAACAGGG
AAGTGAGAGGGCCGCGGCAAAGCCGTTTTTCCATAGGCTCCGCCCCCCTGACAAGCATCACGAAATCTGA
CGCTCAAATCAGTGGTGGCGAAACCCGACAGGACTATAAAGATACCAGGCGTTTCCCCTGGCGGCTCCCT
CGTGCGCTCTCCTGTTCCTGCCTTTCGGTTTACCGGTGTCATTCCGCTGTTATGGCCGCGTTTGTCTCAT
TCCACGCCTGACACTCAGTTCCGGGTAGGCAGTTCGCTCCAAGCTGGACTGTATGCACGAACCCCCCGTT
CAGTCCGACCGCTGCGCCTTATCCGGTAACTATCGTCTTGAGTCCAACCCGGAAAGACATGCAAAAGCAC
CACTGGCAGCAGCCACTGGTAATTGATTTAGAGGAGTTAGTCTTGAAGTCATGCGCCGGTTAAGGCTAAA
CTGAAAGGACAAGTTTTGGTGACTGCGCTCCTCCAAGCCAGTTACCTCGGTTCAAAGAGTTGGTAGCTCA
GAGAACCTTCGAAAAACCGCCCTGCAAGGCGGTTTTTTCGTTTTCAGAGCAAGAGATTACGCGCAGACCA
AAACGATCTCAAGAAGATCATCTTATTAAGGGGTCTGACGCTCAGTGGAACGAAAAATCAATCTAAAGTA
TATATGAGTAAACTTGGTCTGACAGTTACCTTAGAAAAACTCATCGAGCATCAAATGAAACTGCAATTTA
TTCATATCAGGATTATCAATACCATATTTTTGAAAAAGCCGTTTCTGTAATGAAGGAGAAAACTCACCGA
GGCAGTTCCATAGGATGGCAAGATCCTGGTATCGGTCTGCGATTCCGACTCGTCCAACATCAATACAACC
TATTAATTTCCCCTCGTCAAAAATAAGGTTATCAAGTGAGAAATCACCATGAGTGACGACTGAATCCGGT
GAGAATGGCAAAAGCTTATGCATTTCTTTCCAGACTTGTTCAACAGGCCAGCCATTACGCTCGTCATCAA
AATCACTCGCATCAACCAAACCGTTATTCATTCGTGATTGCGCCTGAGCGAGACGAAATACGCGATCGCT
GTTAAAAGGACAATTACAAACAGGAATCGAATGCAACCGGCGCAGGAACACTGCCAGCGCATCAACAATA
TTTTCACCTGAATCAGGATATTCTTCTAATACCTGGAATGCTGTTTTCCCGGGGATCGCAGTGGTGAGTA
ACCATGCATCATCAGGAGTACGGATAAAATGCTTGATGGTCGGAAGAGGCATAAATTCCGTCAGCCAGTT
TAGTCTGACCATCTCATCTGTAACATCATTGGCAACGCTACCTTTGCCATGTTTCAGAAACAACTCTGGC
GCATCGGGCTTCCCATACAATCGATAGATTGTCGCACCTGATTGCCCGACATTATCGCGAGCCCATTTAT
ACCCATATAAATCAGCATCCATGTTGGAATTTAATCGCGGCCTCGAGCAAGACGTTTCCCGTTGAATATG
GCTCATAACACCCCTTGTATTACTGTTTATGTAAGCAGACAGTTTTATTGTTCATGATGATATATTTTTA
TCTTGTGCAATGTACATCAGAGATTTTGAGACACAAGGAGAACGATCGTTGGCTGTGTTGACAATTAATC
ATCGGCTCGTATAATGTGTGGAATTGTGAGCGCTCACAATTAGACTGTCGCCGGATGTGTATCCGACCTG
ACGATGGCCCAAAAGGGCCGAAACAGTCCTCTACAAATAATTTTGTTTAACTATGGACTATGTTTTTCAA
AGACGAAAAACTACTAGATGGAAAGCACCCCGACCAAACAGAAAGCAATTTTTAGCGCAAGCCTGCTGCT
GTTTGCAGAACGTGGTTTTGATGCAACCACCATGCCGATGATTGCAGAAAATGCAAAAGTTGGTGCAGGC
ACCATTTATCGCTATTTCAAAAACAAAGAAAGCCTGGTGAACGAACTGTTTCAGCAGCATGTTAATGAAT
TTCTGCAGTGTATTGAAAGCGGTCTGGCAAATGAACGTGATGGTTATCGTGATGGCTTTCATCACATTTT
TGAAGGTATGGTGACCTTTACCAAAAATCATCCGCGTGCACTGGGTTTTATCAAAACCCATAGCCAGGGC
ACCTTTCTGACCGAAGAAAGCCGTCTGGCATATCAGAAACTGGTTGAATTTGTGTGCACCTTTTTTCGTG
AAGGTCAGAAACAGGGTGTGATTCGTAATCTGCCGGAAAATGCACTGATTGCAATTCTGTTTGGCAGCTT
TATGGAAGTGTATGAAATGATCGAGAACGATTATCTGAGCCTGACCGATGAACTGCTGACCGGTGTTGAA
GAAAGCCTGTGGGCAGCACTGAGCCGTCAGAGCTAACTCGGTACCAAATTCCAGAAAAGAGACGCTTTCG
AGCGTCTTTTTTCGTTTTGGTCCTACTAATCCGCGTGATAGGTCTGATTCGTTACCAATTGACGGAATGA
ACGTTCATTCCGATAATGCTAGCAGCTGTCACCGGATGTGCTTTCCGGTCTGATGAGTCCGTGAGGACGA
AACAGCCTCTACAAATAATTTTGTTTAATACTAGAGAAAGAGGGGAAATACTAGATGGTGAGCAAGGGCG
AGGAGCTGTTCACCGGGGTGGTGCCCATCCTGGTCGAGCTGGACGGCGACGTAAACGGCCACAAGTTCAG
CGTGTCCGGCGAGGGCGAGGGCGATGCCACCTACGGCAAGCTGACCCTGAAGTTCATCTGCACCACAGGC
AAGCTGCCCGTGCCCTGGCCCACCCTCGTGACCACCTTCGGCTACGGCCTGCAATGCTTCGCCCGCTACC
CCGACCACATGAAGCTGCACGACTTCTTCAAGTCCGCCATGCCCGAAGGCTACGTCCAGGAGCGCACCAT
CTTCTTCAAGGACGACGGCAACTACAAGACCCGCGCCGAGGTGAAGTTCGAGGGCGACACCCTGGTGAAC
CGCATCGAGCTGAAGGGCATCGACTTCAAGGAGGACGGCAACATCCTGGGGCACAAGCTGGAGTACAACT
ACAACAGCCACAACGTCTATATCATGGCCGACAAGCAGAAGAACGGCATCAAGGTGAACTTCAAGATCCG
CCACAACATCGAGGACGGCAGCGTGCAGCTCGCCGACCACTACCAGCAGAACACCCCAATCGGCGACGGC
CCCGTGCTGCTGCCCGACAACCACTACCTTAGCTACCAGTCCGCCCTGAGCAAAGACCCCAACGAGAAGC
GCGATCACATGGTCCTGCTGGAGTTCGTGACCGCCGCCGGGATCACTCTCGGCATGGACGAGCTGTACAA
GTAACTCGGTACCAAATTCCAGAAAAGAGGCCTCCCGAAAGGGGGGCCTTTTTTCGTTTTGGTCCAATGG
CGGCGCGCCATCGAATGGCGCAAAACCTTTCGCGGTATGGCATGATAGCGCCCGGAAGAGAGTCAATTCA
GGGTGGTGAATATGAAACCAGTAACGTTATACGATGTCGCAGAGTATGCCGGTGTCTCTTATCAGACCGT
TTCCCGCGTGGTGAACCAGGCCAGCCACGTTTCTGCGAAAACGCGGGAAAAAGTGGAAGCGGCGATGGCG
GAGCTGAATTACATTCCCAACCGCGTGGCACAACAACTGGCGGGCAAACAGTCGTTGCTGATTGGCGTTG
CCACCTCCAGTCTGGCCCTGCACGCGCCGTCGCAAATTGTCGCGGCGATTAAATCTCGCGCCGATCAACT
GGGTGCCAGCGTGGTGGTGTCGATGGTAGAACGAAGCGGCGTCGAAGCCTGTAAAGCGGCGGTGCACAAT
CTTCTCGCGCAACGCGTCAGTGGGCTGATCATTAACTATCCGCTGGATGACCAGGATGCCATTGCTGTGG
AAGCTGCCTGCACTAATGTTCCGGCGTTATTTCTTGATGTCTCTGACCAGACACCCATCAACAGTATTAT
TTTCTCCCATGAGGACGGTACGCGACTGGGCGTGGAGCATCTGGTCGCATTGGGTCACCAGCAAATCGCG
CTGTTAGCGGGCCCATTAAGTTCTGTCTCGGCGCGTCTGCGTCTGGCTGGCTGGCATAAATATCTCACTC
GCAATCAAATTCAGCCGATAGCGGAACGGGAAGGCGACTGGAGTGCCATGTCCGGTTTTCAACAAACCAT
GCAAATGCTGAATGAGGGCATCGTTCCCACTGCGATGCTGGTTGCCAACGATCAGATGGCGCTGGGCGCA
ATGCGCGCCATTACCGAGTCCGGGCTGCGCGTTGGTGCGGATATCTCGGTAGTGGGATACGACGATACCG
AAGATAGCTCATGTTATATCCCGCCGTTAACCACCATCAAACAGGATTTTCGCCTGCTGGGGCAAACCAG
CGTGGACCGCTTGCTGCAACTCTCTCAGGGCCAGGCGGTGAAGGGCAATCAGCTGTTGCCAGTCTCACTG
GTGAAAAGAAAAACCACCCTGGCGCCCAATACGCAAACCGCCTCTCCCCGCGCGTTGGCCGATTCATTAA
TGCAGCTGGCACGACAGGTTTCCCGACTGGAAAGCGGGCAGTGATAATCCAGGAGGAAAAAAATGTCCAG
ATTAGATAAAAGTAAAGTGATTAACAGCGCATTAGAGCTGCTTAATGAGGTCGGAATCGAAGGTTTAACA
ACCCGTAAACTCGCCCAGAAGCTAGGTGTAGAGCAGCCTACATTGTATTGGCATGTAAAAAATAAGCGGG
CTTTGCTCGACGCCTTAGCCATTGAGATGTTAGATAGGCACCATACTCACTTTTGCCCTTTAGAAGGGGA
AAGCTGGCAAGATTTTTTACGTAATAACGCTAAAAGTTTTAGATGTGCTTTACTAAGTCATCGCGATGGA
GCAAAAGTACATTTAGGTACACGGCCTACAGAAAAACAGTATGAAACTCTCGAAAATCAATTAGCCTTTT
TATGCCAACAAGGTTTTTCACTAGAGAATGCATTATATGCACTCAGCGCTGTGGGGCATTTTACTTTAGG
TTGCGTATTGGAAGATCAAGAGCATCAAGTCGCTAAAGAAGAAAGGGAAACACCTACTACTGATAGTATG
CCGCCATTATTACGACAAGCTATCGAATTATTTGATCACCAAGGTGCAGAGCCAGCCTTCTTATTCGGCC
TTGAATTGATCATATGCGGATTAGAAAAACAACTTAAATGTGAAAGTGGGTCCTAATAATTGGTAACGAA
TCAGACAATTGACGGCTCGAGGGAGTAGCATAGGGTTTGCAGAATCCCTGCTTCGTCCATTTGACAGGCA
CATTATGCATCGATGATAAGCTGTCAAACATGAGCAGATCCTCTACGCCGGACGCATCGTGGCCGGCATC
ACCGGCGCCACAGGTGCGGTTGCTGGCGCCTATATCGCCGACATCACCGATGGGGAAGATCGGGCTCGCC
ACTTCGGGCTCATGAGCAAATATTTTATCTGAGGT
