>Addgene plasmid #74679 | pBM3R1-B2 | addgene partial sequence | sequence record 142622 | pTac-F 5'-cggctcgtataatgtgtgga-3'
TATCCGACCTGACGATGGCCCAAAAGGGCCGAAACAGTCCTCTACAAATAATTTTGTTTAACTATGGACT
ATGTTTTTCAAAGACGAAAAACTACTAGATGGAAAGCACCCCGACCAAACAGAAAGCAATTTTTAGCGCA
AGCCTGCTGCTGTTTGCAGAACGTGGTTTTGATGCAACCACCATGCCGATGATTGCAGAAAATGCAAAAG
TTGGTGCAGGCACCATTTATCGCTATTTCAAAAACAAAGAAAGCCTGGTGAACGAACTGTTTCAGCAGCA
TGTTAATGAATTTCTGCAGTGTATTGAAAGCGGTCTGGCAAATGAACGTGATGGTTATCGTGATGGCTTT
CATCACATTTTTGAAGGTATGGTGACCTTTACCAAAAATCATCCGCGTGCACTGGGTTTTATCAAAACCC
ATAGCCAGGGCACCTTTCTGACCGAAGAAAGCCGTCTGGCATATCAGAAACTGGTTGAATTTGTGTGCAC
CTTTTTTCGTGAAGGTCAGAAACAGGGTGTGATTCGTAATCTGCCGGAAAATGCACTGATTGCAATTCTG
TTTGGCAGCTTTATGGAAGTGTATGAAATGATCGAGAACGATTATCTGAGCCTGACCGATGAACTGCTGA
CCGGTGTTGAAGAAAGCCTGTGGGCAGCACTGAGCCGTCAGAGCTAACTCGGTACCAAATTCCAGAAAAG
AGACGCTTTCGAGCGTCTTTTTTCGTTTTGGTCCTACTAATCCGCGTGATAGGTCTGATTCGTTACCAAT
TGACGG
