>Addgene plasmid #74679 | pBM3R1-B2 | addgene partial sequence | sequence record 142692 | EGFP-N 5'-CGTCGCCGTCCAGCTCGACCAG-3'
CCATCTAGTATTTCCCCTCTTTCTCTAGTATTAAACAAAATTATTTGTAGAGGCTGTTTCGTCCTCACGG
ACTCATCAGACCGGAAAGCACATCCGGTGACAGCTGCTAGCATTATCGGAATGAACGTTCATTCCGTCAA
TTGGTAACGAATCAGACCTATCACGCGGATTAGTAGGACCAAAACGAAAAAAGACGCTCGAAAGCGTCTC
TTTTCTGGAATTTGGTACCGAGTTAGCTCTGACGGCTCAGTGCTGCCCACAGGCTTTCTTCAACACCGGT
CAGCAGTTCATCGGTCAGGCTCAGATAATCGTTCTCGATCATTTCATACACTTCCATAAAGCTGCCAAAC
AGAATTGCAATCAGTGCATTTTCCGGCAGATTACGAATCACACCCTGTTTCTGACCTTCACGAAAAAAGG
TGCACACAAATTCAACCAGTTTCTGATATGCCAGACGGCTTTCTTCGGTCAGAAAGGTGCCCTGGCTATG
GGTTTTGATAAAACCCAGTGCACGCGGATGATTTTTGGTAAAGGTCACCATACCTTCAAAAATGTGATGA
AAGCCATCACGATAACCATCACGTTCATTTGCCAGACCGCTTTCAATACACTGCAGAAATTCATTAACAT
GCTGCTGAAACAGTTCGTTCACCAGGCTTTCTTTGTTTTTGAAATAGCGATAAATGGTGCCTGCACCAAC
TTTTGCATTTTCTGCAATCATCGGCATGGTGGTTGCATCAAAACCACGTTCTGCAAACAGCAGCAGGCTT
GCGCTAAA
